>Addgene plasmid #174606 | pMP71-mIL15-IL12rb1-sushi-il12rb2 | addgene full sequence | sequence record 344460 | Addgene NGS Result
TTCGCGCGCTTCTGCTCCCCGAGCTCAATAAAAGAGCCCACAACCCCTCACTCGGCGCGCCAGTCCTCCG
ATAGACTGCGTCGCCCGGGTACCCGTATTCCCAATAAAGCCTCTTGCTGTTTGCATCCGAATCGTGGACT
CGCTGATCCTTGGGAGGGTCTCCTCAGATTGATTGACTGCCCACCTCGGGGGTCTTTCATTTGGAGGTTC
CACCGAGATTTGGAGACCCCTGCCCAGGGACCACCGACCCCCCCGCCGGGAGGTAAGCTGGCCAGCGGTC
GTTTCGTGTCTGTCTCTGTCTTTGTGCGTGTTTGTGCCGGCATCTAATGTTTGCGCCTGCGTCTGTACTA
GTTGGCTAACTAGATCTGTATCTGGCGGTCCCGCGGAAGAACTGACGAGTTCGTATTCCCGGCCGCAGCC
CCTGGGAGACGTCCCAGCGGCCTCGGGGGCCCGTTTTGTGGCCCATTCTGTATCAGTTAACCTACCCGAG
TCGGACTTTTTGGAGCTCCGCCACTGTCCGAGGGGTACGTGGCTTTGTTGGGGGACGAGAGACAGAGACA
CTTCCCGCCCCCGTCTGAATTTTTGCTTTCGGTTTTACGCCGAAACCGCGCCGCGCGTCTTGTCTGCTGC
AGCATCGTTCTGTGTTGTCTCTGTCTGACTGTGTTTCTGTATTTGTCTGAAAATTAGCTCGACAAAGTTA
AGTAATAGTCCCTCTCTCCAAGCTCACTTACAGGCGGCCGCCATGGCTAGCCCTCTGACAAGATTCCTGA
GCCTGAACCTGCTGCTGCTGGGCGAGTCTATCATCCTCGGATCTGGCGAGGCCGGCGACTACAAGGACGA
TGACGACAAAGGCAACTGGGTCAACGTGATCAGCAGCCTGAAGAAGATCGAGGACCTGATCCAGAGCATG
CACATCGACGCCACACTGTACACCGAGAGCGACGTGCACCCTAGCTGTAAAGTGACCGCTATGAAGTGCT
TCCTGCTCGAGCTGCAAGTGATCAGCCTGGAATCTGGCGACGCCAGCATCCACGACACCGTGGAAAACCT
GATCATCCTGGCCAACAACAGCCTGAGCAGCAACGGCAACGTGACCGAGTCTGGCTGCAAAGAGTGCGAG
GAACTGGAAGAGAAGAACATCAAAGAGTTCCTCCAGAGCTTCGTGCACATCGTGTCCATGTTCATCAACA
CCAGCGGCAGCGAGGTGCAGATCAGCAGACTGTCCATCATCTTCGCCAGCCTGGGCAGCTTCGCTTCTGT
GCTGCTTGTTGGCTCCCTGGGCTACATCGGCCTGAACAGAGCTGCCTGGCATCTGTGTCCTCCACTGCCT
ACACCTTGTGGCAGCACCGCTGTGGAATTCCCTGGCTCTCAGGGAAAGCAGGCCTGGCAGTGGTGTAACC
CTGAGGACTTTCCCGAGGTGCTGTACCCCAGAGATGCCCTGGTGGTTGAGATGCCTGGCGATAGAGGCGA
CGGAACAGAGTCTCCTCAGGCCGCTCCTGAATGTGCCCTGGACACAAGAAGGCCCCTGGAAACCCAGAGA
CAGAGACAGGTGCAGGCCCTGTCTGAGGCTAGAAGGCTGGGACTCGCCAGAGAGGATTGCCCTAGAGGCG
ATCTGGCTCACGTGACACTGCCTTTGCTGCTTGGCGGAGTTACACAGGGCGCTAGCGTGCTGGACGACCT
TTGGAGAACCCACAAGACAGCCGAGCCTGGACCTCCTACACTGGGACAAGAAGCTGGCTCTGGCGCCACC
AACTTTAGCCTGCTGAAACAGGCAGGCGACGTGGAAGAAAACCCCGGACCTATGTGCAGAGCCATCAGCC
TGAGAAGGCTGCTGCTCCTGCTGCTTCAGCTGTCTCAGCTGCTGGCTGTGACTCAGGGCGAGCAGAAGCT
GATCTCCGAGGAAGATCTGGGCATCACCTGTCCACCTCCAATGAGCGTGGAACACGCCGACATCTGGGTC
AAGAGCTACAGCCTGTACAGCAGAGAGCGGTACATCTGCAACAGCGGCTTCAAGAGAAAGGCCGGCACCT
CTAGCCTGACCGAGTGCGTGCTGAACAAGGCCACAAATGTGGCCCACTGGACCACACCTAGCCTGAAGTG
CATCAGAGATGGCAGCCCTCAGGGCAAAGCCAACTGGAAGGCCTTTGTGATCAGCTCCATCTGTATCGCC
ATCATCACCGTGGGCACCTTCAGCATCAGATACTTCAGACAGAAGGCTTTCACCCTGCTGAGCACCCTGA
AGCCTCAGTGGTACAGCAGGACAATCCCCGATCCTGCCAACAGCACCTGGGTTAAGAAGTACCCCATCCT
CGAAGAAAAGATCCAGCTGCCTACCGACAACCTGCTGATGGCCTGGCCTACACCAGAGGAACCTGAGCCT
CTGATCATTCACGAAGTGCTCTACCACATGATCCCCGTCGTGCGGCAGCCCTACTACTTTAAGAGAGGCC
AGGGCTTCCAGGGCTACTCCACATCTAAGCAGGACGCCATGTATATCGCTAACCCTCAGGCCACCGGCAC
ACTGACCGCTGAAACTAGACAGCTGGTCAACCTGTACAAGGTGCTGGAAAGCAGAGATCCCGACAGCAAG
CTGGCTAACCTGACAAGCCCACTGACCGTGACACCCGTGAACTACCTGCCTAGCCACGAGGGCTACCTGC
CAAGCAACATCGAGGATCTGAGCCCTCACGAGGCCGATCCAACAGACAGCTTCGACCTGGAACACCAGCA
CATCTCCCTGAGCATCTTCGCTTCAAGCAGCCTGCGGCCACTGATCTTTGGCGGCGAAAGACTGACCCTG
GACAGACTGAAGATGGGCTACGACAGCCTGATGTCCAACGAGGCTTGAGAATTCGAGCATCTTACCGCCA
TTTATTCCCATATTTGTTCTGTTTTTCTTGATTTGGGTATACATTTAAATGTTAATAAAACAAAATGGTG
GGGCAATCATTTACATTTTATGGGATATGTAATTACTAGTTCAGGTGTATTGCCACAAGACAAACATGTT
AAGAAACTTTCCCGTTATTTACGCTCTGTTCCTGTTAATCAACCTCTGGATTACAAAATTTGTGAAAGAT
TGACTGATATTCTTAACTATGTTGCTCCTTTTACGCTGTGTGGATATGCTGCTTTAATGCCTCTGTATCA
TGCTATTGCTTCCCGTACGGCTTTCGTTTTCTCCTCCTTGTATAAATCCTGGTTGCTGTCTCTTTATGAG
GAGTTGTGGCCCGTTGTCCGTCAACGTGGCGTGGTGTGCTCTGTGTTTGCTGACGCAACCCCCACTGGCT
GGGGCATTGCCACCACCTGTCAACTCCTTTCTGGGACTTTCGCTTTCCCCCTCCCGATCGCCACGGCAGA
ACTCATCGCCGCCTGCCTTGCCCGCTGCTGGACAGGGGCTAGGTTGCTGGGCACTGATAATTCCGTGGTG
TTGTCGGGGAAGCTGACGTCCTTTCCATGGCTGCTCGCCTGTGTTGCCAACTGGATCCTGCGCGGGACGT
CCTTCTGCTACGTCCCTTCGGCTCTCAATCCAGCGGACCTCCCTTCCCGAGGCCTTCTGCCGGTTCTGCG
GCCTCTCCCGCGTCTTCGCTTTCGGCCTCCGACGAGTCGGATCTCCCTTTGGGCCGCCTCCCCGCCTGTT
TCGCCTCGGCGTCCGGTCCGTGTTGCTTGGTCGTCACCTGTGCAGAATTGCGAACCATGGATTCCACCGT
GAACTTTGTCTCCTGGCATGCAAATCGTCAACTTGGCATGCCAAGAATAATTCGGATCCAAGCTTAGGCC
TGCTCGCTTTCTTGCTGTCCCATTTCTATTAAAGGTTCCTTTGTTCCCTAAGTCCAACTACTAAACTGGG
GGATATTATGAAGGGCCTTGAGCATCTGGATTCTGCCTAGCGCTAAGCTTAACACGAGCCATAGATAGAA
TAAAAGATTTTATTTAGTCTCCAGAAAAAGGGGGGAATGAAAGACCCCACCTGTAGGTTTGGCAAGCTAG
CTTAAGTAACGCCATTTTGCAAGGCATGGAAAATACATAACTGAGAATAGAGAAGTTCAGATCAAGGTTA
GGAACAGAGAGACAGCAGAATATGGGCCAAACAGGATATCTGTGGTAAGCAGTTCCTGCCCCGGCTCAGG
GCCAAGAACAGTTGGAACAGCAGAATATGGGCCAAACAGGATATCTGTGGTAAGCAGTTCCTGCCCCGGC
TCAGGGCCAAGAACAGATGGTCCCCAGATGCGGTCCCGCCCTCAGCAGTTTCTAGAGAACCATCAGATGT
TTCCAGGGTGCCCCAAGGACCTGAAATGACCCTGTGCCTTATTTGAACTAACCAATCAGTTCGCTTCTCG
CTTCTGTTCGCGCGCTTCTGCTCCCCGAGCTCAATAAAAGAGCCCACAACCCCTCACTCGGCGCGCCAGT
CCTCCGATAGACTGCGTCGCCCGGGTACCCGTGTTCTCAATAAACCCTCTTGCAGTTGCATCCGACTCGT
GGTCTCGCTGTTCCTTGGGAGGGTCTCCTCTGAGTGATTGACTGCCCACCTCGGGGGTCTTTCATTCTCG
AGCAGCTTGGCGTAATCATGGTCATAGCTGTTTCCTGTGTGAAATTGTTATCCGCTCACAATTCCACACA
ACATACGAGCCGGAAGCATAAAGTGTAAAGCCTGGGGTGCCTAATGAGTGAGCTAACTCACATTAATTGC
GTTGCGCTCACTGCCCGCTTTCCAGTCGGGAAACCTGTCGTGCCAGCTGCATTAATGAATCGGCCAACGC
GCGGGGAGAGGCGGTTTGCGTATTGGGCGCTCTTCCGCTCCCTCGCTCACTGACTCGCTGCGCTCGGTCG
TTCGGCTGCGGCGAGCGGTATCAGCTCACTCAAAGGCGGTAATACGGTTATCCACAGAATCAGGGGATAA
CGCAGGAAAGAACATGTGAGCAAAAGGCCAGCAAAAGGCCAGGAACCGTAAAAAGGCCGCGTTGCTGGCG
TTTTTCCATAGGCTCCGCCCCCCTGACGAGCATCACAAAAATCGACGCTCAAGTCAGAGGTGGCGAAACC
CGACAGGACTATAAAGATACCAGGCGTTTCCCCCTGGAAGCTCCCTCGTGCGCTCTCCTGTTCCGACCCT
GCCGCTTACCGGATACCTGTCCGCCTTTCTCCCTTCGGGAAGCGTGGCGCTTTCTCATAGCTCACGCTGT
AGGTATCTCAGTTCGGTGTAGGTCGTTCGCTCCAAGCTGGGCTGTGTGCACGAACCCCCCGTTCAGCCCG
ACCGCTGCGCCTTATCCGGTAACTATCGTCTTGAGTCCAACCCGGTAAGACACGACTTATCGCCACTGGC
AGCAGCCACTGGTAACAGGATTAGCAGAGCGAGGTATGTAGGCGGTGCTACAGAGTTCTTGAAGTGGTGG
CCTAACTACGGCTACACTAGAAGAACAGTATTTGGTATCTGCGCTCTGCTGAAGCCAGTTACCTTCGGAA
AAAGAGTTGGTAGCTCTTGATCCGGCAAACAAACCACCGCTGGTAGCGGTGGTTTTTTTGTTTGCAAGCA
GCAGATTACGCGCAGAAAAAAAGGATCTCAAGAAGATCCTTTGATCTTTTCTACGGGGTCTGACGCTCAG
TGGAACGAAAACTCACGTTAAGGGATTTTGGTCATGAGATTATCAAAAAGGATCTTCACCTAGATCCTTT
TAAATTAAAAATGAAGTTTTAAATCAATCTAAAGTATATATGAGTAAACTTGGTCTGACAGTTACCAATG
CTTAATCAGTGAGGCACCTATCTCAGCGATCTGTCTATTTCGTTCATCCATAGTTGCCTGACTCCCCGTC
GTGTAGATAACTACGATACGGGAGGGCTTACCATCTGGCCCCAGTGCTGCAATGATACCGCGAGACCCAC
GCTCACCGGCTCCAGATTTATCAGCAATAAACCAGCCAGCCGGAAGGGCCGAGCGCAGAAGTGGTCCTGC
AACTTTATCCGCCTCCATCCAGTCTATTAATTGTTGCCGGGAAGCTAGAGTAAGTAGTTCGCCAGTTAAT
AGTTTGCGCAACGTTGTTGCCATTGCTACAGGCATCGTGGTGTCACGCTCGTCGTTTGGTATGGCTTCAT
TCAGCTCCGGTTCCCAACGATCAAGGCGAGTTACATGATCCCCCATGTTGTGCAAAAAAGCGGTTAGCTC
CTTCGGTCCTCCGATCGTTGTCAGAAGTAAGTTGGCCGCAGTGTTATCACTCATGGTTATGGCAGCACTG
CATAATTCTCTTACTGTCATGCCATCCGTAAGATGCTTTTCTGTGACTGGTGAGTACTCAACCAAGTCAT
TCTGAGAATAGTGTATGCGGCGACCGAGTTGCTCTTGCCCGGCGTCAATACGGGATAATACCGCGCCACA
TAGCAGAACTTTAAAAGTGCTCATCATTGGAAAACGTTCTTCGGGGCGAAAACTCTCAAGGATCTTACCG
CTGTTGAGATCCAGTTCGATGTAACCCACTCGTGCACCCAACTGATCTTCAGCATCTTTTACTTTCACCA
GCGTTTCTGGGTGAGCAAAAACAGGAAGGCAAAATGCCGCAAAAAAGGGAATAAGGGCGACACGGAAATG
TTGAATACTCATACTCTTCCTTTTTCAATATTATTGAAGCATTTATCAGGGTTATTGTCTCATGAGCGGA
TACATATTTGAATGTATTTAGAAAAATAAACAAATAGGGGTTCCGCGCACATTTCCCCGAAAAGTGCCAC
CTGACGTCTAAGAAACCATTATTATCATGACATTAACCTATAAAAATAGGCGTATCACGAGGCCCTTTCG
TCTCGCGCGTTTCGGTGATGACGGTGAAAACCTCTGACACATGCAGCTCCCGGAGACGGTCACAGCTTGT
CTGTAAGCGGATGCCGGGAGCAGACAAGCCCGTCAGGGCGCGTCAGCGGGTGTTGGCGGGTGTCGGGGCT
GGCTTAACTATGCGGCATCAGAGCAGATTGTACTGAGAGTGCACCATATGCGGTGTGAAATACCGCACAG
ATGCGTAAGGAGAAAATACCGCATCAGGCGCCATTCGCCATTCAGGCTGCGCAACTGTTGGGAAGGGCGA
TCGGTGCGGGCCTCTTCGCTATTACGCCAGCTGGCGAAAGGGGGATGTGCTGCAAGGCGATTAAGTTGGG
TAACGCCAGGGTTTTCCCAGTCACGACGTTGTAAAACGACGGCCAGTGAATTAGTACTCTAGCTTAAGTA
ACGCCATTTTGCAAGGCATGGAAAATACATAACTGAGAATAGAGAAGTTCAGATCAAGGTTAGGAACAGA
GAGACAGCAGAATATGGGCCAAACAGGATATCTGTGGTAAGCAGTTCCTGCCCCGGCTCAGGGCCAAGAA
CAGTTGGAACAGCAGAATATGGGCCAAACAGGATATCTGTGGTAAGCAGTTCCTGCCCCGGCTCAGGGCC
AAGAACAGATGGTCCCCAGATGCGGTCCCGCCCTCAGCAGTTTCTAGAGAACCATCAGATGTTTCCAGGG
TGCCCCAAGGACCTGAAATGACCCTGTGCCTTATTTGAACTAACCAATCAGTTCGCTTCTCGCTTCTG
Features (pLannotate 1.2.2; 25 found; start..end, strand, type, name):
    340..441     +  ncRNA          Gammaretro CES: Accession: RF00374 - Gammaretrovirus core encapsidation signal
    481..684     +  CDS            GGAG_MLVAV (fragment): Experimental evidence at protein level: Swiss-Prot protein existence level 1. Plays a role in viral particle release. Presumably acts by facilitating the fission of the virion bud at the cell surface (PubMed:17267509, PubMed:22828015). May prevent the antiviral activity of murine APOBEC3 (PubMed:25505062, PubMed:23671100, PubMed:20702647). From AKV murine leukemia virus (AKR (endogenous) murine leukemia virus).
    710..735     +  misc_feature   pol region (fragment): Moloney murine leukemia virus (MMLV) pol region containing the splice acceptor site
    767..1195    +  CDS            IL15 (fragment): IL15_HUMAN - Experimental evidence at protein level: Swiss-Prot protein existence level 1. Cytokine that stimulates the proliferation of T-lymphocytes (PubMed:8178155). Stimulation by IL15 requires interaction of IL15 with components of the IL2 receptor, including IL2RB and probably IL2RG but not IL2RA (PubMed:8178155). In neutrophils, stimulates phagocytosis probably by signaling through the IL15 receptor, composed of the subunits IL15RA, IL2RB and IL2RG, which results in kinase SYK activation (PubMed:15123770). From Homo sapiens (Human).
   1202..1735    +  CDS            Il12rb1 (fragment): I12R1_MOUSE - Also known as Il12rb. Experimental evidence at protein level: Swiss-Prot protein existence level 1. Functions as an interleukin receptor which binds interleukin- 12 with low affinity and is involved in IL12 transduction. Associated with IL12RB2 it forms a functional, high affinity receptor for IL12. Associates also with IL23R to form the interleukin-23 receptor which functions in IL23 signal transduction probably through activation of the Jak-Stat signaling cascade. From Mus musculus (Mouse).
   1772..1797    +  CDS            P2A (fragment): 2A peptide from porcine teschovirus-1 polyprotein Eukaryotic ribosomes fail to insert a peptide bond between the Gly and Pro residues, yielding separate polypeptides.
   1805..2110    +  CDS            IL15RA (fragment): I15RA_HUMAN - Experimental evidence at protein level: Swiss-Prot protein existence level 1. [Isoform 8]: Does not bind IL15. From Homo sapiens (Human).
   2117..2845    +  CDS            Il12rb2 (fragment): I12R2_MOUSE - Experimental evidence at protein level: Swiss-Prot protein existence level 1. Receptor for interleukin-12. This subunit is the signaling component coupling to the JAK2/STAT4 pathway. Promotes the proliferation of T-cells as well as NK cells. Induces the promotion of T-cells towards the Th1 phenotype by strongly enhancing IFN-gamma production. Can also activate STAT3. From Mus musculus (Mouse).
   2856..2915    +  CDS            S (fragment): HBSAG_WHV6 - Experimental evidence at transcript level: Swiss-Prot protein existence level 2. The middle envelope protein plays an important role in the budding of the virion. It is involved in the induction of budding in a nucleocapsid independent way. In this process the majority of envelope proteins bud to form subviral lipoprotein particles of 22 nm of diameter that do not contain a nucleocapsid (By similarity). From Woodchuck hepatitis B virus (isolate w64/pWS23) (WHV).
   3047..3450    +  misc_feature   WPRE: woodchuck hepatitis virus posttranscriptional regulatory element
   3457..3753    +  CDS            X (fragment): X_WHV1 - Experimental evidence at protein level: Swiss-Prot protein existence level 1. Multifunctional protein that plays a role in silencing host antiviral defenses and promoting viral transcription. Does not seem to be essential for HBV infection. May be directly involved in development of cirrhosis and liver cancer (hepatocellular carcinoma). Most of cytosolic activities involve modulation of cytosolic calcium. The effect on apoptosis is controversial depending on the cell types in which the studies have been conducted. May induce apoptosis by localizing in mitochondria and causing loss of
   3782..3889    +  polyA_signal   β-globin poly(A) (fragment): human β-globin polyadenylation signal
   3956..4546    +  LTR            LTR: long terminal repeat from Moloney murine leukemia virus
   4595..4611    -  protein_bind   lac operator: The lac repressor binds to the lac operator to inhibit transcription in E. coli. This inhibition can be relieved by adding lactose or isopropyl-β-D-thiogalactopyranoside (IPTG). lac repressor encoded by lacI
   4619..4649    -  promoter       lac promoter: promoter for the E. coli lac operon
   4664..4685    -  protein_bind   CAP binding site: CAP binding activates transcription in the presence of cAMP. E. coli catabolite activator protein
   4698..4790    -  CDS            lacI (fragment): lac repressor; lacI; The lac repressor binds to the lac operator to inhibit transcription in E. coli. This inhibition can be relieved by adding lactose or isopropyl-β-D-thiogalactopyranoside (IPTG).
   4973..5561    -  rep_origin     ori: high-copy-number ColE1/pMB1/pBR322/pUC origin of replication
   5732..6592    -  CDS            AmpR: β-lactamase; bla; confers resistance to ampicillin, carbenicillin, and related antibiotics
   6593..6697    -  promoter       AmpR promoter: bla
   6792..6827    +  CDS            rop (fragment): Rop protein, which maintains plasmids at low copy number; rop
   6929..7028    +  misc_feature   bom (fragment): basis of mobility region from pBR322
   7034..7191    -  CDS            lacZα (fragment): LacZα fragment of β-galactosidase; lacZ fragment
   7199..7280    +  LTR            3' LTR (ΔU3) (fragment): self-inactivating 3' long terminal repeat (LTR) from Moloney murine leukemia virus
   7290..178     +  LTR            LTR (across the origin): long terminal repeat from Moloney murine leukemia virus
