[The description below was written by a language model from this plasmid's Addgene catalogue record and pLannotate feature annotations shown in this document.]
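Description:
pMP71-mIL15-IL12rb1-sushi-il12rb2 is a gammaretroviral transfer vector built on the mp71 backbone and catalogued as a mammalian expression plasmid. It is propagated in E. coli through a high-copy ColE1/pUC-type origin and selected with ampicillin via the β-lactamase gene; remnants of lac, rop and bom sequences in the backbone appear to be cloning-vector leftovers. The expression cassette sits between murine leukemia virus-type long terminal repeats. The 5' LTR, which spans the plasmid's numbering origin, is followed by the gammaretrovirus core encapsidation signal, a short gag-region fragment and a pol fragment carrying the splice acceptor. These elements allow the transcript to be packaged into retroviral particles and spliced for expression after integration. No separate internal promoter is annotated, so transcription is presumably driven by the LTR.

The payload is a single open reading frame split by a P2A peptide into two chimeric receptor chains. The first joins an IL-15 segment to a fragment of murine Il12rb1, and the second joins an IL-15 receptor alpha fragment (the "sushi" domain of the name) to a fragment of murine Il12rb2, the subunit that couples to JAK2/STAT4. The likely design logic is that IL-15 binding to the sushi domain holds the two IL-12 receptor chains together, giving ligand-independent signalling, consistent with the stated purpose of expressing a constitutively active murine IL-12 receptor. The annotation tool matched the IL-15 and IL15RA segments to human proteins, although the name implies mouse IL-15. The record mentions extracellular myc and FLAG tags, but these are not annotated in the feature table. A WPRE follows the coding region to enhance transcript expression. The associated publication concerns genetically modified T cells used as a therapeutic cancer vaccine.
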