Addgene plasmid #174606: pMP71-mIL15-IL12rb1-sushi-il12rb2
Purpose: Expresses a constitutively activated murine IL-12 receptor tagged with extracellular myc and flag tags
Depositing lab: Stanley Riddell. Depositing organization: Fred Hutchinson Cancer Center. Publication: A therapeutic cancer vaccine delivers antigens and adjuvants to lymphoid tissues using genetically modified T cells. Veatch JR, Singhi N, Srivastava S, Szeto JL, Jesernig B, Stull SM, Fitzgibbon M, Sarvothama M, Yechan-Gunja S, James SE, Riddell SR. J Clin Invest. 2021 Aug 16;131(16):e144195. doi: 10.1172/JCI144195. PubMed 34396986.
Backbone
  Vector backbone: mp71
  Vector type: Mammalian Expression
Growth in bacteria
  Bacterial resistance: Ampicillin, 100 μg/mL
  Growth temperature: 37°C
  Growth strain: DH5alpha
  Copy number: Unknown
Gene/Insert
  Gene/Insert name: Expresses a constitutively activated murine IL-12 receptor tagged with extracellular myc and flag tags
Terms and licenses: Academic/Nonprofit Terms; Industry Terms: Not Available to Industry
How to cite: pMP71-mIL15-IL12rb1-sushi-il12rb2 was a gift from Stanley Riddell (Addgene plasmid # 174606 ; http://n2t.net/addgene:174606 ; RRID:Addgene_174606)
